>Addgene plasmid #25353 | GRM1 | depositor partial sequence | sequence record 11827 | Author sequence
TTGCTGGCAGGAGCGTCGTCTCAGCGCTCGGTGGCCAGAATGGACGGAGATGTCATCATTGGAGCCCTCT
TCTCAGTCCATCACCAGCCTCCGGCCGAGAAAGTGCCCGAGAGGAAGTGTGGGGAGATCAGGGAGCAGTA
TGGCATCCAGAGGGTGGAGGCCATGTTCCACACGTTGGATAAGATCAACGCGGACCCGGTCCTCCTGCCC
AACATCACCCTGGGCAGTGAGATCCGGGACTCCTGCTGGCACTCTTCCGTGGCTCTGGAACAGAGCATTG
AGTTCATTAGGGACTCTCTGATTTCCATTCGAGATGAGAAGGATGGGATCAACCGGTGTCTGCCTGACGG
CCAGTCCCTCCCCCCAGGCAGGACTAAGAAGCCCATTGCGGGAGTGATCGGTCCCGGCTCCAGCTCTGTA
GCCATTCAAGTGCAGAACCTGCTCCAGCTCTTCGACATCCCCCAGATCGCTTATTCAGCCACAAGCATCG
ACCTGAGTGACAAAACTTTGTACAAATACTTCCTGAGGGTTGTCCCTTCTGACACTTTGCAGGCAAGGGC
CATGCTTGACATAGTCAAACGTTACAATTGGACCTATGTCTCTGCAGTCCACACGGAAGGGAATTATGGG
GAGAGCGGAATGGACGCTTTCAAAGAGCTGGCTGCCCAGGAAGGCCTCTCTATCGCCCATTCTGACAAAA
TCTACAGCAACGCTGGGGAGAAGAGCTTTGACCGACTCTTGCGCAAACTCCGAGAGAGGCTTCCCAAGGC
TAGAGTGGTGGTCTGCTTCTGTGAAGGCATGACAGTGCGAGGACTCCTGAGCGCCATGCGGCGCCTTGGC
GTCGTGGGCGAGTTCTCACTCATTGGAAGTGATGGATGGGCAGACAGAGATGAAGTCATTGAAGGTTATG
AGGTGGAAGCCAACGGGGGAATCACGATAAAGCTGCAGTCTCCAGAGGTCAGGTCATTTGATGATTATTT
CCTGAAACTGAGGCTGGACACTAACACGAGGAATCCCTGGTTCCCTGAGTTCTGGCAACATCGGTTCCAG
TGCCGCCTTCCAGGACACCTTCTGGAAAATCCCAACTTTAAACGAATCTGCACAGGCAATGAAAGCTTAG
AAGAAAACTATGTCCAGGACAGTAAGATGGGGTTTGTCATCAATGCCATCTATGCCATGGCACATGGGCT
GCAGAACATGCACCATGCCCTCTGCCCTGGCCACGTGGGCCTCTGCGATGCCATGAAGCCCATCGACGGC
AGCAAGCTGCTGGACTTCCTCATCAAGTCCTCATTCATTGGAGTATCTGGAGAGGAGGTGTGGTTTGATG
AGAAAGGAGACGCTCCTGGAAGGTATGATATCATGAATCTGCAGTACACTGAAGCTAATCGCTATGACTA
TGTGCACGTTGGAACCTGGCATGAAGGAGTGCTGAACATTGATGATTACAAAATCCAGATGAACAAGAGT
GGA
