>Addgene plasmid #25353 | GRM1 | addgene partial sequence | sequence record 31438 | 25353 with polyhedrin-fwd
TTCGTACAGTTTTGTAATAAAAAAACCTATAAATATTCCGGATTATTCATACCGTCCCACCATCGGGCGC
GGATCTCGGTCCGAAACCATGAAATTCTTAGTCAACGTTGCCCTTGTTTTTATGGTCGTATACATTTCTT
ACATCTATGCGGCCGCTTTGCTGGCAGGAGCGTCGTCTCAGCGCTCGGTGGCCAGAATGGACGGAGATGT
CATCATTGGAGCCCTCTTCTCAGTCCATCACCAGCCTCCGGCCGAGAAAGTGCCCGAGAGGAAGTGTGGG
GAGATCAGGGAGCAGTATGGCATCCAGAGGGTGGAGGCCATGTTCCACACGTTGGATAAGATCAACGCGG
ACCCGGTCCTCCTGCCCAACATCACCCTGGGCAGTGAGATCCGGGACTCCTGCTGGCACTCTTCCGTGGC
TCTGGAACAGAGCATTGAGTTCATTAGGGACTCTCTGATTTCCATTCGAGATGAGAAGGATGGGATCAAC
CGGTGTCTGCCTGACGGCCAGTCCCTCCCCCCAGGCAGGACTAAGAAGCCCATTGCGGGAGTGATCGGTC
CCGGCTCCAGCTCTGTAGCCATTCAAGTGCAGAACCTGCTCCAGCTCTTCGACATCCCCCAGATCGCTTA
TTCAGCCACAAGCATCGACCTGAGTGACAAAACTTTGTACAAATACTTCCTGAGGGTTGTCCCTTCTGAC
ACTTTGCAGGCAAGGGCCATGCTTGACATAGTCAAACGTTACAATTGGACCTATGTCTCTGCAGTCCACA
CGGAAGGGAATTATGGGGAGAGCGGAATGGACGCTTTCAAAGAGCTGGCTGCCCAGGAAGGCCTCTCTAT
CGCCCATTCTGACAAAATCTACAGCAACGCTGG
