>Addgene plasmid #25353 | GRM1 | addgene partial sequence | sequence record 31439 | 25353 with SV40pA-R
CAGTTACAACAACAATTGCATTCATTTTATGTTTCAGGTTCAGGGGGAGGTGTGGGAGGTTTTTTAAAGC
AAGTAAAACCTCTACAAATGTGGTATGGCTGATTATGATCCTCTAGTACTTCTCGACAAGCTTGGCTATT
AGTGGTGGTGGTGGTGGTGGTGGTGCTCGACGAATTCACTACCACGCGGAACCAGTCCACTCTTGTTCAT
CTGGATTTTGTAATCATCAATGTTCAGCACTCCTTCATGCCAGGTTCCAACGTGCACATAGTCATAGCGA
TTAGCTTCAGTGTACTGCAGATTCATGATATCATACCTTCCAGGAGCGTCTCCTTTCTCATCAAACCACA
CCTCCTCTCCAGATACTCCAATGAATGAGGACTTGATGAGGAAGTCCAGCAGCTTGCTGCCGTCGATGGG
CTTCATGGCATCGCAGAGGCCCACGTGGCCAGGGCAGAGGGCATGGTGCATGTTCTGCAGCCCATGTGCC
ATGGCATAGATGGCATTGATGACAAACCCCATCTTACTGTCCTGGACATAGTTTTCTTCTAAGCTTTCAT
TGCCTGTGCAGATTCGTTTAAAGTTGGGATTTTCCAGAAGGTGTCCTGGAAGGCGGCACTGGAACCGATG
TTGCCAGAACTCAGGGAACCAGGGATTCCTCGTGTTAGTGTCCAGCCTCAGTTTCAGGAAATAATCATCA
AATGACCTGACCTCTGGAGACTGCAGCTTTATCGTGATTCCCCCGTTGGCTTCCACCTCATAACCTTCAA
TGACTTCATCTCTGTCTGCCCATCCATCACTTCCAATGAGTGAGAACTCGCCCACGACG
