[The description below was written by a language model from this plasmid's Addgene catalogue record.]
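Description:
GRM1 is a protein-production plasmid built on the pFHMSP-LIC-C backbone from the Structural Genomics Consortium, a ligation-independent cloning vector catalogued as an insect expression vector. The record is internally inconsistent on this point: the stated purpose reads "bacterial expression for structure determination," whereas the vector type is insect expression. The catalogue fields alone do not resolve which host was used for protein production. In E. coli the plasmid is maintained at high copy under ampicillin selection. No feature table is provided, so the promoter, any secretion signal, the origin of replication and any baculovirus transfer elements are not stated. The listing of T7 as the 5′ sequencing primer suggests only that a T7 primer site lies upstream of the insert.

The insert is a 1473 bp fragment of human GRM1, encoding residues L28 to G518 of metabotropic glutamate receptor 1. This region corresponds to the extracellular ligand-binding domain rather than the full-length receptor, in line with the record's caveat that the construct may not contain the complete ORF. It lacks the first 27 residues as well as the transmembrane and intracellular portions of this class C G protein-coupled receptor. The fragment carries a C254S point substitution, the reason for which is not given, and a C-terminal His tag that allows purification by immobilised metal affinity chromatography. The insert was introduced by ligation-independent cloning at both ends. The construct was made to produce recombinant ligand-binding domain for structure determination, and the depositor links it to a deposited Protein Data Bank structure of this domain.
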