Addgene plasmid #25353: GRM1
Purpose: Bacterial expression for structure determination; may not be full ORF
Depositing lab: Cheryl Arrowsmith. Depositing organization: University of Toronto.
Backbone
  Vector backbone: pFHMSP-LIC-C (Addgene plasmid 26100)
  Backbone manufacturer: SGC
  Vector type: Insect Expression
Growth in bacteria
  Bacterial resistance: Ampicillin, 100 μg/mL
  Growth temperature: 37°C
  Growth strain: DH5alpha
  Copy number: High Copy
Gene/Insert
  Gene/Insert name: GRM1-C254S:L28-G518 (alt names: PDB: 3KS9; metabotropic glutamate receptor 1, extracellular ligand binding domain)
  Species: H. sapiens (human)
  Insert size (bp): 1473
  Mutation: C254S. Contains amino acids L28-G518.
  GenBank ID: BC111844
  Entrez Gene: GRM1 (a.k.a. GPRC1A, MGLU1, MGLUR1, PPP1R85, SCA44, SCAR13)
  Tag / fusion protein: His (C terminal on insert)
  Cloning method: Restriction Enzyme; 5′ cloning site ligation-independent cloning (unknown if destroyed); 3′ cloning site ligation-independent cloning (unknown if destroyed)
  Sequencing primers: 5′ T7; 3′ N/A
Terms and licenses: Academic/Nonprofit Terms; Industry Terms
Depositor comments: PDB: 3KS9. http://www.thesgc.org/structures/3KS9/
How to cite: GRM1 was a gift from Cheryl Arrowsmith (Addgene plasmid # 25353 ; http://n2t.net/addgene:25353 ; RRID:Addgene_25353)
